Addgene plasmid #87563: pBW703_pCAG-PV3
Purpose: (Empty Backbone) Simple PV3
Depositing lab: Wilson Wong. Depositing organization: Boston University Main Campus. Publication: Large-scale design of robust genetic circuits with multiple inputs and outputs for mammalian cells. Weinberg BH, Pham NT, Caraballo LD, Lozanoski T, Engel A, Bhatia S, Wong WW. Nat Biotechnol. 2017 Mar 27. doi: 10.1038/nbt.3805. PubMed 28346402.
Backbone
  Vector backbone: pCAGGS
  Vector type: Mammalian Expression, Synthetic Biology
Growth in bacteria
  Bacterial resistance: Ampicillin, 100 μg/mL
  Growth temperature: 37°C
  Growth strain: NEB Stable
  Copy number: High Copy
Terms and licenses: Academic/Nonprofit Terms; Industry Terms: Not Available to Industry
How to cite: pBW703_pCAG-PV3 was a gift from Wilson Wong (Addgene plasmid # 87563 ; http://n2t.net/addgene:87563 ; RRID:Addgene_87563)
