[The description below was written by a language model from this plasmid's Addgene catalogue record and pLannotate feature annotations shown in this document.]
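Description:
pBW703_pCAG-PV3 is an empty mammalian expression backbone of about 4.9 kb, built on pCAGGS and catalogued for mammalian expression and synthetic biology work. It is maintained in E. coli through a high-copy ColE1/pUC-type origin and selected with ampicillin via a β-lactamase gene driven by its own bla promoter. The record describes it only as a "simple PV3" backbone. It does not explain what the PV3 designation means, and no insert is present.

The expression unit is the standard CAG arrangement: the human cytomegalovirus immediate early enhancer joined to the chicken β-actin promoter, followed by the chimeric chicken β-actin/rabbit β-globin intron. Together these give strong, broadly active transcription in mammalian cells. Downstream lies an unannotated stretch of roughly 230 bp where a cloning region would be expected, although the feature table does not identify any sites there. Next come a short β-globin coding fragment, which is probably residual rabbit β-globin 3′ sequence typical of pCAGGS rather than an expressed product, and the rabbit β-globin polyadenylation signal that terminates transcripts.

The remainder of the plasmid carries backbone remnants. These include a lac promoter, lac operator and CAP binding site, small lacI fragments, a fragment of the SV40 promoter, an SV40 polyadenylation signal, and the SV40 origin, which can support episomal replication in cells expressing large T antigen.

The plasmid was deposited alongside work on large-scale design of multi-input, multi-output genetic circuits in mammalian cells. It apparently serves as a parental vector into which genes or circuit components are cloned for CAG-driven expression after transfection.
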