Features (pLannotate 1.2.2; 16 found; start..end, strand, type, name):
      1..861     -  CDS            AmpR: β-lactamase; bla; confers resistance to ampicillin, carbenicillin, and related antibiotics
    862..966     -  promoter       AmpR promoter: bla
    997..1376    +  enhancer       CMV enhancer: human cytomegalovirus immediate early enhancer
   1378..1653    +  promoter       chicken β-actin promoter: No description available
   1654..2669    +  intron         chimeric intron: chimera between introns from chicken β-actin and rabbit β-globin
   2905..2976    +  CDS            HBB (fragment): HBB_PONPY - Experimental evidence at transcript level: Swiss-Prot protein existence level 2. Involved in oxygen transport from the lung to the various peripheral tissues. From Pongo pygmaeus (Bornean orangutan).
   3047..3102    +  polyA_signal   β-globin poly(A) signal: rabbit β-globin polyadenylation signal (Gil and Proudfoot, 1987)
   3487..3503    -  protein_bind   lac operator: The lac repressor binds to the lac operator to inhibit transcription in E. coli. This inhibition can be relieved by adding lactose or isopropyl-β-D-thiogalactopyranoside (IPTG). lac repressor encoded by lacI
   3511..3541    -  promoter       lac promoter: promoter for the E. coli lac operon
   3556..3577    -  protein_bind   CAP binding site: CAP binding activates transcription in the presence of cAMP. E. coli catabolite activator protein
   3590..3629    -  CDS            lacI (fragment): lac repressor; lacI; The lac repressor binds to the lac operator to inhibit transcription in E. coli. This inhibition can be relieved by adding lactose or isopropyl-β-D-thiogalactopyranoside (IPTG).
   3636..3658    +  promoter       SV40 promoter (fragment): SV40 enhancer and early promoter
   3662..3796    +  rep_origin     SV40 ori: SV40 origin of replication
   3816..3950    +  polyA_signal   SV40 poly(A) signal: SV40 polyadenylation signal
   3952..4006    -  CDS            lacI (fragment): lac repressor; lacI; The lac repressor binds to the lac operator to inhibit transcription in E. coli. This inhibition can be relieved by adding lactose or isopropyl-β-D-thiogalactopyranoside (IPTG).
   4189..4777    -  rep_origin     ori: high-copy-number ColE1/pMB1/pBR322/pUC origin of replication
>Addgene plasmid #87563 | pBW703_pCAG-PV3 | depositor full sequence | sequence record 173396 | pBW703_pCAG-PV3 sequence 4947 bps
TTACCAATGCTTAATCAGTGAGGCACCTATCTCAGCGATCTGTCTATTTCGTTCATCCATAGTTGCCTGA
CTCCCCGTCGTGTAGATAACTACGATACGGGAGGGCTTACCATCTGGCCCCAGTGCTGCAATGATACCGC
GAGACCCACGCTCACCGGCTCCAGATTTATCAGCAATAAACCAGCCAGCCGGAAGGGCCGAGCGCAGAAG
TGGTCCTGCAACTTTATCCGCCTCCATCCAGTCTATTAATTGTTGCCGGGAAGCTAGAGTAAGTAGTTCG
CCAGTTAATAGTTTGCGCAACGTTGTTGCCATTGCTACAGGCATCGTGGTGTCACGCTCGTCGTTTGGTA
TGGCTTCATTCAGCTCCGGTTCCCAACGATCAAGGCGAGTTACATGATCCCCCATGTTGTGCAAAAAAGC
GGTTAGCTCCTTCGGTCCTCCGATCGTTGTCAGAAGTAAGTTGGCCGCAGTGTTATCACTCATGGTTATG
GCAGCACTGCATAATTCTCTTACTGTCATGCCATCCGTAAGATGCTTTTCTGTGACTGGTGAGTACTCAA
CCAAGTCATTCTGAGAATAGTGTATGCGGCGACCGAGTTGCTCTTGCCCGGCGTCAATACGGGATAATAC
CGCGCCACATAGCAGAACTTTAAAAGTGCTCATCATTGGAAAACGTTCTTCGGGGCGAAAACTCTCAAGG
ATCTTACCGCTGTTGAGATCCAGTTCGATGTAACCCACTCGTGCACCCAACTGATCTTCAGCATCTTTTA
CTTTCACCAGCGTTTCTGGGTGAGCAAAAACAGGAAGGCAAAATGCCGCAAAAAAGGGAATAAGGGCGAC
ACGGAAATGTTGAATACTCATACTCTTCCTTTTTCAATATTATTGAAGCATTTATCAGGGTTATTGTCTC
ATGAGCGGATACATATTTGAATGTATTTAGAAAAATAAACAAATAGGGGTTCCGCGCACATTTCCCCGAA
AAGTGCCACCTGGGTCGACATTGATTATTGACTAGTTATTAATAGTAATCAATTACGGGGTCATTAGTTC
ATAGCCCATATATGGAGTTCCGCGTTACATAACTTACGGTAAATGGCCCGCCTGGCTGACCGCCCAACGA
CCCCCGCCCATTGACGTCAATAATGACGTATGTTCCCATAGTAACGCCAATAGGGACTTTCCATTGACGT
CAATGGGTGGAGTATTTACGGTAAACTGCCCACTTGGCAGTACATCAAGTGTATCATATGCCAAGTACGC
CCCCTATTGACGTCAATGACGGTAAATGGCCCGCCTGGCATTATGCCCAGTACATGACCTTATGGGACTT
TCCTACTTGGCAGTACATCTACGTATTAGTCATCGCTATTACCATGGTCGAGGTGAGCCCCACGTTCTGC
TTCACTCTCCCCATCTCCCCCCCCTCCCCACCCCCAATTTTGTATTTATTTATTTTTTAATTATTTTGTG
CAGCGATGGGGGCGGGGGGGGGGGGGGCGCGCGCCAGGCGGGGCGGGGCGGGGCGAGGGGCGGGGCGGGG
CGAGGCGGAAAGGTGCGGCGGCAGCCAATCAGAGCGGCGCGCTCCGAAAGTTTCCTTTTATGGCGAGGCG
GCGGCGGCGGCGGCCCTATAAAAAGCGAAGCGCGCGGCGGGCGGGAGTCGCTGCGTTGCCTTCGCCCCGT
GCCCCGCTCCGCGCCGCCTCGCGCCGCCCGCCCCGGCTCTGACTGACCGCGTTACTCCCACAGGTGAGCG
GGCGGGACGGCCCTTCTCCTCCGGGCTGTAATTAGCGCTTGGTTTAATGACGGCTCGTTTCTTTTCTGTG
GCTGCGTGAAAGCCTTAAAGGGCTCCGGGAGGGCCCTTTGTGCGGGGGGGAGCGGCTCGGGGGGTGCGTG
CGTGTGTGTGTGCGTGGGGAGCGCCGCGTGCGGCTCCGCGCTGCCCGGCGGCTGTGAGCGCTGCGGGCGC
GGCGCGGGGCTTTGTGCGCTCCGCAGTGTGCGCGAGGGGAGCGCGGCCGGGGGCGGTGCCCCGCGGTGCG
GGGGGGGCTGCGAGGGGAACAAAGGCTGCGTGCGGGGTGTGTGCGTGGGGGGGTGAGCAGGGGGTGTGGG
CGCGGCGGTCGGGCTGTAACCCCCCCCTGCACCCCCCTCCCCGAGTTGCTGAGCACGGCCCGGCTTCGGG
TGCGGGGCTCCGTACGGGGCGTGGCGCGGGGCTCGCCGTGCCGGGCGGGGGGTGGCGGCAGGTGGGGGTG
CCGGGCGGGGCGGGGCCGCCTCGGGCCGGGGAGGGCTCGGGGGAGGGGCGCGGCGGCCCCCGGAGCGCCG
GCGGCTGTCGAGGCGCGGCGAGCCGCAGCCATTGCCTTTTATGGTAATCGTGCGAGAGGGCGCAGGGACT
TCCTTTGTCCCAAATCTGTGCGGAGCCGAAATCTGGGAGGCGCCGCCGCACCCCCTCTAGCGGGCGCGGG
GCGAAGCGGTGCGGCGCCGGCAGGAAGGAAATGGGCGGGGAGGGCCTTCGTGCGTCGCCGCGCCGCCGTC
CCCTTCTCCCTCTCCAGCCTCGGGGCTGTCCGCGGGGGGACGGCTGCCTTCGGGGGGGACGGGGCAGGGC
GGGGTTCGGCTTCTGGCGTGTGACCGGCGGCTCTAGAGCCTCTGCTAACCATGTTCATGCCTTCTTCTTT
TTCCTACAGCTCCTGGGCAACGTGCTGGTTATTGTGCTGTCTCATCATTTTGGCAAAGAATTGATTAATT
CGAGCGAAGGCGCGCCGCACTGAAGGTCCTCAATCGCACTGGAAACATCAAGGTCGGCACGCGTAAGTCT
ACGGTACCCTGACCTCCTGCCAGCAATAGTAAGACAACACGCAAAGTCGCGGCCGCCCAGGATACATAGA
TTACCACAACTCCGAGCCCTTCCACCGCTAGCGCACTCCTCAGGTGCAGGCTGCCTATCAGAAGGTGGTG
GCTGGTGTGGCCAATGCCCTGGCTCACAAATACCACTGAGATCTTTTTCCCTCTGCCAAAAATTATGGGG
ACATCATGAAGCCCCTTGAGCATCTGACTTCTGGCTAATAAAGGAAATTTATTTTCATTGCAATAGTGTG
TTGGAATTTTTTGTGTCTCTCACTCGGAAGGACATATGGGAGGGCAAATCATTTAAAACATCAGAATGAG
TATTTGGTTTAGAGTTTGGCAACATATGCCCATATGCTGGCTGCCATGAACAAAGGTTGGCTATAAAGAG
GTCATCAGTATATGAAACAGCCCCCTGCTGTCCATTCCTTATTCCATAGAAAAGCCTTGACTTGAGGTTA
GATTTTTTTTATATTTTGTTTTGTGTTATTTTTTTCTTTAACATCCCTAAAATTTTCCTTACATGTTTTA
CTAGCCAGATTTTTCCTCCTCTCCTGACTACTCCCAGTCATAGCTGTCCCTCTTCTCTTATGGAGATCCC
TCGACCTGCAGCCCAAGCTTGGCGTAATCATGGTCATAGCTGTTTCCTGTGTGAAATTGTTATCCGCTCA
CAATTCCACACAACATACGAGCCGGAAGCATAAAGTGTAAAGCCTGGGGTGCCTAATGAGTGAGCTAACT
CACATTAATTGCGTTGCGCTCACTGCCCGCTTTCCAGTCGGGAAACCTGTCGTGCCAGCGGATCCGCATC
TCAATTAGTCAGCAACCATAGTCCCGCCCCTAACTCCGCCCAGTTCCGCCCATTCTCCGCCCCATGGCTG
ACTAATTTTTTTTATTTATGCAGAGGCCGAGGCCGCCTCGGCCTCTGAGCTATTCCAGAAGTAGTGAGGA
GGCTTTTTTGGAGGCCTAGGCTTTTGCAAAAAGCTAACTTGTTTATTGCAGCTTATAATGGTTACAAATA
AAGCAATAGCATCACAAATTTCACAAATAAAGCATTTTTTTCACTGCATTCTAGTTGTGGTTTGTCCAAA
CTCATCAATGTATCTTATCATGTCTGGATCCGCTGCATTAATGAATCGGCCAACGCGCGGGGAGAGGCGG
TTTGCGTATTGGGCGCTCTTCCGCTTCCTCGCTCACTGACTCGCTGCGCTCGGTCGTTCGGCTGCGGCGA
GCGGTATCAGCTCACTCAAAGGCGGTAATACGGTTATCCACAGAATCAGGGGATAACGCAGGAAAGAACA
TGTGAGCAAAAGGCCAGCAAAAGGCCAGGAACCGTAAAAAGGCCGCGTTGCTGGCGTTTTTCCATAGGCT
CCGCCCCCCTGACGAGCATCACAAAAATCGACGCTCAAGTCAGAGGTGGCGAAACCCGACAGGACTATAA
AGATACCAGGCGTTTCCCCCTGGAAGCTCCCTCGTGCGCTCTCCTGTTCCGACCCTGCCGCTTACCGGAT
ACCTGTCCGCCTTTCTCCCTTCGGGAAGCGTGGCGCTTTCTCATAGCTCACGCTGTAGGTATCTCAGTTC
GGTGTAGGTCGTTCGCTCCAAGCTGGGCTGTGTGCACGAACCCCCCGTTCAGCCCGACCGCTGCGCCTTA
TCCGGTAACTATCGTCTTGAGTCCAACCCGGTAAGACACGACTTATCGCCACTGGCAGCAGCCACTGGTA
ACAGGATTAGCAGAGCGAGGTATGTAGGCGGTGCTACAGAGTTCTTGAAGTGGTGGCCTAACTACGGCTA
CACTAGAAGAACAGTATTTGGTATCTGCGCTCTGCTGAAGCCAGTTACCTTCGGAAAAAGAGTTGGTAGC
TCTTGATCCGGCAAACAAACCACCGCTGGTAGCGGTGGTTTTTTTGTTTGCAAGCAGCAGATTACGCGCA
GAAAAAAAGGATCTCAAGAAGATCCTTTGATCTTTTCTACGGGGTCTGACGCTCAGTGGAACGAAAACTC
ACGTTAAGGGATTTTGGTCATGAGATTATCAAAAAGGATCTTCACCTAGATCCTTTTAAATTAAAAATGA
AGTTTTAAATCAATCTAAAGTATATATGAGTAAACTTGGTCTGACAG
