>Addgene plasmid #87563 | pBW703_pCAG-PV3 | addgene partial sequence | sequence record 176800 | Addgene Partial NGS Result
TGCACCCCCCTCCCCGAGTTGCTGAGCACGGCCCGGCTTCGGGTGCGGGGCTCCGTACGGGGCGTGGCGC
GGGGCTCGCCGTGCCGGGCGGGGGGTGGCGGCAGGTGGGGGTGCCGGGCGGGGCGGGGCCGCCTCGGGCC
GGGGAGGGCTCGGGGGAGGGGCGCGGCGGCCCCCGGAGCGCCGGCGGCTGTCGAGGCGCGGCGAGCCGCA
GCCATTGCCTTTTATGGTAATCGTGCGAGAGGGCGCAGGGACTTCCTTTGTCCCAAATCTGTGCGGAGCC
GAAATCTGGGAGGCGCCGCCGCACCCCCTCTAGCGGGCGCGGGGCGAAGCGGTGCGGCGCCGGCAGGAAG
GAAATGGGCGGGGAGGGCCTTCGTGCGTCGCCGCGCCGCCGTCCCCTTCTCCCTCTCCAGCCTCGGGGCT
GTCCGCGGGGGGACGGCTGCCTTCGGGGGGGACGGGGCAGGGCGGGGTTCGGCTTCTGGCGTGTGACCGG
CGGCTCTAGAGCCTCTGCTAACCATGTTCATGCCTTCTTCTTTTTCCTACAGCTCCTGGGCAACGTGCTG
GTTATTGTGCTGTCTCATCATTTTGGCAAAGAATTGATTAATTCGAGCGAAGGCGCGCCGCACTGAAGGT
CCTCAATCGCACTGGAAACATCAAGGTCGGCACGCGTAAGTCTACGGTACCCTGACCTCCTGCCAGCAAT
AGTAAGACAACACGCAAAGTCGCGGCCGCCCAGGATACATAGATTACCACAACTCCGAGCCCTTCCACCG
CTAGCGCACTCCTCAGGTGCAGGCTGCCTATCAGAAGGTGGTGGCTGGTGTGGCCAATGCCCTGGCTCAC
AAATACCACTGAGATCTTTTTCCCTCTGCCAAAAATTATGGGGACATCATGAAGCCCCTTGAGCATCTGA
CTTCTGGCTAATAAAGGAAATTTATTTTCATTGCAATAGTGTGTTGGAATTTTTTGTGTCTCTCACTCGG
AAGGACATATGGGAGGGCAAATCATTTAAAACATCAGAATGAGTATTTGGTTTAGAGTTTGGCAACATAT
GCCCATATGCTGGCTGCCATGAACAAAGGTTGGCTATAAAGAGGTCATCAGTATATGAAACAGCCCCCTG
CTGTCCATTCCTTATTCCATAGAAAAGCCTTGACTTGAGGTTAGATTTTTTTTATATTTTGTTTTGTGTT
ATTTTTTTCTTTAACATCCCTAAAATTTTCCTTACATGTTTTACTAGCCAGATTTTTCCTCCTCTCCTGA
CTACTCCCAGTCATAGCTGTCCCTCTTCTCTTATGGAGATCCCTCGACCTGCAGCCCAAGCTTGGCGTAA
TCATGGTCATAGCTGTTTCCTGTGTGAAATTGTTATCCGCTCACAATTCCACACAACATACGAGCCGGAA
GCATAAAGTGTAAAGCCTGGGGTGCCTAATGAGTGAGCTAACTCACATTAATTGCGTTGCGCTCACTGCC
CGCTTTCCAGTCGGGAAACCTGTCGTGCCAGCGGATCCGCATCTCAATTAGTCAGCAACCATAGTCCCGC
CCCTAACTCCGCCCAGTTCCGCCCATTCTCCGCCCCATGGCTGACTAATTTTTTTTATTTATGCAGAGGC
CGAGGCCGCCTCGGCCTCTGAGCTATTCCAGAAGTAGTGAGGAGGCTTTTTTGGAGGCCTAGGCTTTTGC
AAAAAGCTAACTTGTTTATTGCAGCTTATAATGGTTACAAATAAAGCAATAGCATCACAAATTTCACAAA
TAAAGCATTTTTTTCACTGCATTCTAGTTGTGGTTTGTCCAAACTCATCAATGTATCTTATCATGTCTGG
ATCCGCTGCATTAATGAATCGGCCAACGCGCGGGGAGAGGCGGTTTGCGTATTGGGCGCTCTTCCGCTTC
CTCGCTCACTGACTCGCTGCGCTCGGTCGTTCGGCTGCGGCGAGCGGTATCAGCTCACTCAAAGGCGGTA
ATACGGTTATCCACAGAATCAGGGGATAACGCAGGAAAGAACATGTGAGCAAAAGGCCAGCAAAAGGCCA
GGAACCGTAAAAAGGCCGCGTTGCTGGCGTTTTTCCATAGGCTCCGCCCCCCTGACGAGCATCACAAAAA
TCGACGCTCAAGTCAGAGGTGGCGAAACCCGACAGGACTATAAAGATACCAGGCGTTTCCCCCTGGAAGC
TCCCTCGTGCGCTCTCCTGTTCCGACCCTGCCGCTTACCGGATACCTGTCCGCCTTTCTCCCTTCGGGAA
GCGTGGCGCTTTCTCATAGCTCACGCTGTAGGTATCTCAGTTCGGTGTAGGTCGTTCGCTCCAAGCTGGG
CTGTGTGCACGAACCCCCCGTTCAGCCCGACCGCTGCGCCTTATCCGGTAACTATCGTCTTGAGTCCAAC
CCGGTAAGACACGACTTATCGCCACTGGCAGCAGCCACTGGTAACAGGATTAGCAGAGCGAGGTATGTAG
GCGGTGCTACAGAGTTCTTGAAGTGGTGGCCTAACTACGGCTACACTAGAAGAACAGTATTTGGTATCTG
CGCTCTGCTGAAGCCAGTTACCTTCGGAAAAAGAGTTGGTAGCTCTTGATCCGGCAAACAAACCACCGCT
GGTAGCGGTGGTTTTTTTGTTTGCAAGCAGCAGATTACGCGCAGAAAAAAAGGATCTCAAGAAGATCCTT
TGATCTTTTCTACGGGGTCTGACGCTCAGTGGAACGAAAACTCACGTTAAGGGATTTTGGTCATGAGATT
ATCAAAAAGGATCTTCACCTAGATCCTTTTAAATTAAAAATGAAGTTTTAAATCAATCTAAAGTATATAT
GAGTAAACTTGGTCTGACAGTTACCAATGCTTAATCAGTGAGGCACCTATCTCAGCGATCTGTCTATTTC
GTTCATCCATAGTTGCCTGACTCCCCGTCGTGTAGATAACTACGATACGGGAGGGCTTACCATCTGGCCC
CAGTGCTGCAATGATACCGCGAGACCCACGCTCACCGGCTCCAGATTTATCAGCAATAAACCAGCCAGCC
GGAAGGGCCGAGCGCAGAAGTGGTCCTGCAACTTTATCCGCCTCCATCCAGTCTATTAATTGTTGCCGGG
AAGCTAGAGTAAGTAGTTCGCCAGTTAATAGTTTGCGCAACGTTGTTGCCATTGCTACAGGCATCGTGGT
GTCACGCTCGTCGTTTGGTATGGCTTCATTCAGCTCCGGTTCCCAACGATCAAGGCGAGTTACATGATCC
CCCATGTTGTGCAAAAAAGCGGTTAGCTCCTTCGGTCCTCCGATCGTTGTCAGAAGTAAGTTGGCCGCAG
TGTTATCACTCATGGTTATGGCAGCACTGCATAATTCTCTTACTGTCATGCCATCCGTAAGATGCTTTTC
TGTGACTGGTGAGTACTCAACCAAGTCATTCTGAGAATAGTGTATGCGGCGACCGAGTTGCTCTTGCCCG
GCGTCAATACGGGATAATACCGCGCCACATAGCAGAACTTTAAAAGTGCTCATCATTGGAAAACGTTCTT
CGGGGCGAAAACTCTCAAGGATCTTACCGCTGTTGAGATCCAGTTCGATGTAACCCACTCGTGCACCCAA
CTGATCTTCAGCATCTTTTACTTTCACCAGCGTTTCTGGGTGAGCAAAAACAGGAAGGCAAAATGCCGCA
AAAAAGGGAATAAGGGCGACACGGAAATGTTGAATACTCATACTCTTCCTTTTTCAATATTATTGAAGCA
TTTATCAGGGTTATTGTCTCATGAGCGGATACATATTTGAATGTATTTAGAAAAATAAACAAATAGGGGT
TCCGCGCACATTTCCCCGAAAAGTGCCACCTGGGTCGACATTGATTATTGACTAGTTATTAATAGTAATC
AATTACGGGGTCATTAGTTCATAGCCCATATATGGAGTTCCGCGTTACATAACTTACGGTAAATGGCCCG
CCTGGCTGACCGCCCAACGACCCCCGCCCATTGACGTCAATAATGACGTATGTTCCCATAGTAACGCCAA
TAGGGACTTTCCATTGACGTCAATGGGTGGAGTATTTACGGTAAACTGCCCACTTGGCAGTACATCAAGT
GTATCATATGCCAAGTACGCCCCCTATTGACGTCAATGACGGTAAATGGCCCGCCTGGCATTATGCCCAG
TACATGACCTTATGGGACTTTCCTACTTGGCAGTACATCTACGTATTAGTCATCGCTATTACCATGGTCG
AGGTGAGCCCCACGTTCTGCTTCACTCTCCCCATCTCCCCCCCCTCCCCACCCCCAATTTTGTATTTATT
TATTTTTTAATTATTTTGTGCAGCGATGGGGGCGGGGGGGGGGGGGG
